>Addgene plasmid #167802 | MAC_N_STAT4 | addgene full sequence | sequence record 338206 | Addgene NGS Result
GACATTGATTATTGACTAGTTATTAATAGTAATCAATTACGGGGTCATTAGTTCATAGCCCATATATGGA
GTTCCGCGTTACATAACTTACGGTAAATGGCCCGCCTGGCTGACCGCCCAACGACCCCCGCCCATTGACG
TCAATAATGACGTATGTTCCCATAGTAACGCCAATAGGGACTTTCCATTGACGTCAATGGGTGGAGTATT
TACGGTAAACTGCCCACTTGGCAGTACATCAAGTGTATCATATGCCAAGTACGCCCCCTATTGACGTCAA
TGACGGTAAATGGCCCGCCTGGCATTATGCCCAGTACATGACCTTATGGGACTTTCCTACTTGGCAGTAC
ATCTACGTATTAGTCATCGCTATTACCATGGTGATGCGGTTTTGGCAGTACATCAATGGGCGTGGATAGC
GGTTTGACTCACGGGGATTTCCAAGTCTCCACCCCATTGACGTCAATGGGAGTTTGTTTTGGCACCAAAA
TCAACGGGACTTTCCAAAATGTCGTAACAACTCCGCCCCATTGACGCAAATGGGCGGTAGGCGTGTACGG
TGGGAGGTCTATATAAGCAGAGCTCTCCCTATCAGTGATAGAGATCTCCCTATCAGTGATAGAGATCGTC
GACGAGCTCGTTTAGTGAACCGTCAGATCGCCTGGAGACGCCATCCACGCTGTTTTGACCTCCATAGAAG
ACACCGGGACCGATCCAGCCTCCGGACTCTAGCGTTTAAACTTAAGCTTGGTACCGAGCTCGGATCCACT
AGTCCAGTGTGGTGGAATTCTGCAGATATCCAGCACAGTGGCGGCCGCTCGAGACCATGAAGGACAACAC
CGTGCCCCTGAAGCTGATCGCCCTGCTGGCCAACGGCGAGTTCCACTCTGGCGAGCAGCTGGGCGAGACA
CTGGGCATGAGCAGAGCCGCCATCAACAAGCACATCCAGACCCTGCGGGACTGGGGCGTGGACGTGTTCA
CAGTGCCCGGCAAGGGCTACAGCCTGCCCGAGCCCATCCAGCTGCTGAACGCCAAGCAGATCCTGGGCCA
GCTGGATGGCGGATCTGTGGCCGTGCTGCCCGTGATCGACAGCACCAACCAGTATCTGCTCGACCGGATC
GGCGAGCTGAAGTCCGGCGACGCCTGTATCGCCGAGTACCAGCAGGCCGGCAGAGGCGGCAGGGGCAGAA
AGTGGTTCAGCCCCTTCGGCGCCAACCTGTACCTGAGCATGTTCTGGAGACTGGAACAGGGCCCAGCCGC
CGCTATTGGCCTGAGCCTGGTCATCGGCATCGTGATGGCCGAGGTGCTGCGGAAGCTGGGCGCCGACAAA
GTGCGCGTGAAGTGGCCCAACGACCTGTATCTGCAGGACCGGAAGCTGGCCGGCATCCTGGTGGAACTGA
CCGGCAAAACAGGCGACGCCGCCCAGATCGTGATCGGCGCTGGCATCAACATGGCCATGCGGCGGGTGGA
AGAGAGCGTGGTCAACCAGGGCTGGATCACCCTGCAGGAAGCCGGCATCAACCTGGACCGGAACACCCTG
GCCGCCATGCTGATCAGAGAGCTGAGAGCCGCCCTGGAACTGTTCGAGCAGGAAGGCCTGGCCCCCTACC
TGAGCAGATGGGAGAAGCTGGACAACTTCATCAACCGGCCCGTGAAACTGATCATCGGCGACAAAGAGAT
CTTCGGCATCAGCCGGGGCATCGACAAGCAGGGGGCCCTGCTCCTGGAACAGGACGGCATCATCAAGCCC
TGGATGGGCGGCGAGATCAGCCTGCGGAGCGCCGAGAAGTACCCATACGATGTTCCTGACTATGCCGGTA
CCGAGCTCGGATCCACCATGGCTAGCTGGAGCCACCCGCAGTTCGAGAAAGGTGGAGGTTCCGGAGGTGG
ATCGGGAGGTGGATCGTGGAGCCACCCGCAGTTCGAAAAAGCGGCCGATATCACAAGTTTGTACAAAAAA
GCAGGCTCCACCATGTCTCAGTGGAATCAAGTCCAACAGTTAGAAATCAAGTTTTTGGAGCAGGTGGATC
AATTCTATGATGACAACTTTCCCATGGAAATTCGGCATCTGTTGGCCCAATGGATTGAAAATCAAGACTG
GGAGGCAGCTTCTAACAATGAAACCATGGCAACGATTCTTCTTCAAAACTTGTTAATACAACTGGATGAA
CAGTTAGGTCGTGTTTCCAAAGAGAAAAACCTACTCTTGATACACAATCTAAAAAGAATTAGGAAGGTCC
TTCAGGGAAAATTTCATGGAAATCCAATGCATGTAGCTGTGGTTATTTCAAACTGTTTAAGGGAAGAGAG
GAGAATATTGGCTGCAGCCAACATGCCTGTCCAGGGGCCTCTAGAGAAATCCTTACAAAGTTCTTCAGTT
TCAGAAAGACAGAGGAATGTGGAGCACAAAGTGGCTGCCATTAAAAACAGTGTGCAGATGACAGAACAAG
ATACCAAATACTTAGAAGATCTGCAAGACGAATTTGACTACAGGTATAAAACAATTCAGACAATGGATCA
GAGTGACAAGAATAGTGCCATGGTGAATCAGGAAGTTTTGACACTGCAGGAAATGCTTAACAGCCTCGAT
TTCAAGAGAAAGGAGGCTCTCAGTAAAATGACCCAAATCATCCATGAGACAGACCTGTTAATGAACACCA
TGCTCATAGAAGAGCTGCAAGACTGGAAGCGGCGGCAGCAAATCGCCTGCATCGGGGGTCCACTCCACAA
TGGGCTCGACCAGCTTCAGAACTGCTTTACACTATTGGCAGAAAGTCTTTTCCAACTGAGAAGGCAATTG
GAGAAACTAGAGGAGCAATCTACCAAAATGACATATGAAGGTGATCCCATTCCAATGCAAAGAACTCACA
TGCTAGAAAGAGTCACCTTCTTGATCTACAACCTTTTCAAGAACTCATTTGTGGTTGAGCGACAGCCATG
TATGCCAACCCACCCTCAGAGGCCGTTGGTACTTAAAACCCTAATTCAGTTCACTGTAAAACTAAGGCTA
CTAATAAAATTGCCAGAACTAAACTATCAGGTAAAGGTTAAGGCATCAATTGACAAGAATGTTTCAACTC
TAAGCAACCGAAGATTTGTACTTTGTGGAACTAATGTCAAAGCCATGTCTATTGAAGAATCTTCCAATGG
GAGTCTCTCAGTAGAATTTCGACATTTGCAACCAAAGGAAATGAAGTCCAGTGCTGGAGGTAAAGGAAAT
GAGGGCTGTCACATGGTGACTGAAGAACTTCATTCCATAACGTTTGAAACACAGATCTGCCTCTATGGCC
TGACCATAGATTTGGAGACCAGCTCATTGCCTGTGGTGATGATTTCCAATGTCAGTCAGTTACCTAATGC
TTGGGCATCCATCATTTGGTACAACGTGTCAACCAACGATTCCCAGAACTTGGTTTTCTTTAATAATCCT
CCACCTGCCACATTGAGTCAACTACTGGAGGTGATGAGCTGGCAGTTTTCATCGTACGTTGGTCGTGGTC
TTAACTCAGATCAACTCCATATGCTGGCAGAGAAGCTTACAGTCCAATCTAGCTACAGTGATGGTCACCT
CACCTGGGCCAAGTTCTGCAAGGAACATTTACCTGGTAAATCATTTACCTTTTGGACATGGCTTGAAGCA
ATATTGGATCTAATTAAGAAACACATTCTTCCCCTTTGGATTGATGGGTATGTCATGGGCTTTGTTAGCA
AAGAGAAGGAACGGCTGTTGCTAAAGGATAAAATGCCTGGCACCTTTTTATTAAGATTCAGTGAAAGCCA
TCTCGGAGGAATAACTTTCACCTGGGTGGACCATTCTGAAAGTGGGGAAGTGAGATTCCACTCTGTAGAA
CCCTACAATAAAGGCCGGTTGTCTGCTCTGCCATTCGCTGACATCCTGCGAGACTACAAAGTTATTATGG
CTGAAAACATTCCTGAAAACCCTCTGAAGTACCTATATCCTGACATTCCCAAAGACAAAGCCTTCGGTAA
ACACTACAGCTCTCAGCCTTGCGAAGTTTCAAGACCAACAGAAAGGGGTGACAAAGGTTATGTTCCTTCT
GTTTTTATCCCCATCTCAACAATCCGAAGTGATTCAACAGAGCCACATTCTCCATCAGACCTTCTTCCCA
TGTCTCCAAGTGTGTATGCGGTGTTGAGAGAAAACCTGAGTCCCACAACAATTGAAACTGCAATGAAGTC
TCCTTATTCTGCTGAATTGGACCCAGCTTTCTTGTACAAAGTGGTGACGTAAGCTAGGGGCCCGTTTAAA
CCCGCTGATCAGCCTCGACTGTGCCTTCTAGTTGCCAGCCATCTGTTGTTTGCCCCTCCCCCGTGCCTTC
CTTGACCCTGGAAGGTGCCACTCCCACTGTCCTTTCCTAATAAAATGAGGAAATTGCATCGCATTGTCTG
AGTAGGTGTCATTCTATTCTGGGGGGTGGGGTGGGGCAGGACAGCAAGGGGGAGGATTGGGAAGACAATA
GCAGGCATGCTGGGGATGCGGTGGGCTCTATGGCTTCTGAGGCGGAAAGAACCAGCTGGGGCTCTAGGGG
GTATCCCC
[124 nt withheld, positions 4559-4682]
C
[91 nt withheld, positions 4684-4774]
AGGGTGATGGTTCACGTACCTAGAAGTTCCTATTCCGAAGTTCCTATTCTCTAGAAAGTATAGGAACTTC
CTTGGCCAAAAAGCCTGAACTCACCGCGACGTCTGTCGAGAAGTTTCTGATCGAAAAGTTCGACAGCGTC
TCCGACCTGATGCAGCTCTCGGAGGGCGAAGAATCTCGTGCTTTCAGCTTCGATGTAGGAGGGCGTGGAT
ATGTCCTGCGGGTAAATAGCTGCGCCGATGGTTTCTACAAAGATCGTTATGTTTATCGGCACTTTGCATC
GGCCGCGCTCCCGATTCCGGAAGTGCTTGACATTGGGGAATTCAGCGAGAGCCTGACCTATTGCATCTCC
CGCCGTGCACAGGGTGTCACGTTGCAAGACCTGCCTGAAACCGAACTGCCCGCTGTTCTGCAGCCGGTCG
CGGAGGCCATGGATGCGATCGCTGCGGCCGATCTTAGCCAGACGAGCGGGTTCGGCCCATTCGGACCGCA
AGGAATCGGTCAATACACTACATGGCGTGATTTCATATGCGCGATTGCTGATCCCCATGTGTATCACTGG
CAAACTGTGATGGACGACACCGTCAGTGCGTCCGTCGCGCAGGCTCTCGATGAGCTGATGCTTTGGGCCG
AGGACTGCCCCGAAGTCCGGCACCTCGTGCACGCGGATTTCGGCTCCAACAATGTCCTGACGGACAATGG
CCGCATAACAGCGGTCATTGACTGGAGCGAGGCGATGTTCGGGGATTCCCAATACGAGGTCGCCAACATC
TTCTTCTGGAGGCCGTGGTTGGCTTGTATGGAGCAGCAGACGCGCTACTTCGAGCGGAGGCATCCGGAGC
TTGCAGGATCGCCGCGGCTCCGGGCGTATATGCTCCGCATTGGTCTTGACCAACTCTATCAGAGCTTGGT
TGACGGCAATTTCGATGATGCAGCTTGGGCGCAGGGTCGATGCGACGCAATCGTCCGATCCGGAGCCGGG
ACTGTCGGGCGTACACAAATCGCCCGCAGAAGCGCGGCCGTCTGGACCGATGGCTGTGTAGAAGTACTCG
CCGATAGTGGAAACCGACGCCCCAGCACTCGTCCGAGGGCAAAGGAATAGCACGTACTACGAGATTTCGA
TTCCACCGCCGCCTTCTATGAAAGGTTGGGCTTCGGAATCGTTTTCCGGGACGCCGGCTGGATGATCCTC
CAGCGCGGGGATCTCATGCTGGAGTTCTTCGCCCACCCCAACTTGTTTATTGCAGCTTATAATGGTTACA
AATAAAGCAATAGCATCACAAATTTCACAAATAAAGCATTTTTTTCACTGCATTCTAGTTGTGGTTTGTC
CAAACTCATCAATGTATCTTATCATGTCTGTATACCGTCGACCTCTAGCTAGAGCTTGGCGTAATCATGG
TCATAGCTGTTTCCTGTGTGAAATTGTTATCCGCTCACAATTCCACACAACATACGAGCCGGAAGCATAA
AGTGTAAAGCCTGGGGTGCCTAATGAGTGAGCTAACTCACATTAATTGCGTTGCGCTCACTGCCCGCTTT
CCAGTCGGGAAACCTGTCGTGCCAGCTGCATTAATGAATCGGCCAACGCGCGGGGAGAGGCGGTTTGCGT
ATTGGGCGCTCTTCCGCTTCCTCGCTCACTGACTCGCTGCGCTCGGTCGTTCGGCTGCGGCGAGCGGTAT
CAGCTCACTCAAAGGCGGTAATACGGTTATCCACAGAATCAGGGGATAACGCAGGAAAGAACATGTGAGC
AAAAGGCCAGCAAAAGGCCAGGAACCGTAAAAAGGCCGCGTTGCTGGCGTTTTTCCATAGGCTCCGCCCC
CCTGACGAGCATCACAAAAATCGACGCTCAAGTCAGAGGTGGCGAAACCCGACAGGACTATAAAGATACC
AGGCGTTTCCCCCTGGAAGCTCCCTCGTGCGCTCTCCTGTTCCGACCCTGCCGCTTACCGGATACCTGTC
CGCCTTTCTCCCTTCGGGAAGCGTGGCGCTTTCTCATAGCTCACGCTGTAGGTATCTCAGTTCGGTGTAG
GTCGTTCGCTCCAAGCTGGGCTGTGTGCACGAACCCCCCGTTCAGCCCGACCGCTGCGCCTTATCCGGTA
ACTATCGTCTTGAGTCCAACCCGGTAAGACACGACTTATCGCCACTGGCAGCAGCCACTGGTAACAGGAT
TAGCAGAGCGAGGTATGTAGGCGGTGCTACAGAGTTCTTGAAGTGGTGGCCTAACTACGGCTACACTAGA
AGAACAGTATTTGGTATCTGCGCTCTGCTGAAGCCAGTTACCTTCGGAAAAAGAGTTGGTAGCTCTTGAT
CCGGCAAACAAACCACCGCTGGTAGCGGTGGTTTTTTTGTTTGCAAGCAGCAGATTACGCGCAGAAAAAA
AGGATCTCAAGAAGATCCTTTGATCTTTTCTACGGGGTCTGACGCTCAGTGGAACGAAAACTCACGTTAA
GGGATTTTGGTCATGAGATTATCAAAAAGGATCTTCACCTAGATCCTTTTAAATTAAAAATGAAGTTTTA
AATCAATCTAAAGTATATATGAGTAAACTTGGTCTGACAGTTACCAATGCTTAATCAGTGAGGCACCTAT
CTCAGCGATCTGTCTATTTCGTTCATCCATAGTTGCCTGACTCCCCGTCGTGTAGATAACTACGATACGG
GAGGGCTTACCATCTGGCCCCAGTGCTGCAATGATACCGCGAGACCCACGCTCACCGGCTCCAGATTTAT
CAGCAATAAACCAGCCAGCCGGAAGGGCCGAGCGCAGAAGTGGTCCTGCAACTTTATCCGCCTCCATCCA
GTCTATTAATTGTTGCCGGGAAGCTAGAGTAAGTAGTTCGCCAGTTAATAGTTTGCGCAACGTTGTTGCC
ATTGCTACAGGCATCGTGGTGTCACGCTCGTCGTTTGGTATGGCTTCATTCAGCTCCGGTTCCCAACGAT
CAAGGCGAGTTACATGATCCCCCATGTTGTGCAAAAAAGCGGTTAGCTCCTTCGGTCCTCCGATCGTTGT
CAGAAGTAAGTTGGCCGCAGTGTTATCACTCATGGTTATGGCAGCACTGCATAATTCTCTTACTGTCATG
CCATCCGTAAGATGCTTTTCTGTGACTGGTGAGTACTCAACCAAGTCATTCTGAGAATAGTGTATGCGGC
GACCGAGTTGCTCTTGCCCGGCGTCAATACGGGATAATACCGCGCCACATAGCAGAACTTTAAAAGTGCT
CATCATTGGAAAACGTTCTTCGGGGCGAAAACTCTCAAGGATCTTACCGCTGTTGAGATCCAGTTCGATG
TAACCCACTCGTGCACCCAACTGATCTTCAGCATCTTTTACTTTCACCAGCGTTTCTGGGTGAGCAAAAA
CAGGAAGGCAAAATGCCGCAAAAAAGGGAATAAGGGCGACACGGAAATGTTGAATACTCATACTCTTCCT
TTTTCAATATTATTGAAGCATTTATCAGGGTTATTGTCTCATGAGCGGATACATATTTGAATGTATTTAG
AAAAATAAACAAATAGGGGTTCCGCGCACATTTCCCCGAAAAGTGCCACCTGACGTCGACGGATCGGGAG
ATCTCCCGATCCCCTATGGTGCACTCTCAGTACAATCTGCTCTGATGCCGCATAGTTAAGCCAGTATCTG
CTCCCTGCTTGTGTGTTGGAGGTCGCTGAGTAGTGCGCGAGCAAAATTTAAGCTACAACAAGGCAAGGCT
TGACCGACAATTGCATGAAGAATCTGCTTAGGGTTAGGCGTTTTGCGCTGCTTCGCGATGTACGGGCCAG
ATATACGCGTT
Features (pLannotate 1.2.2; 27 found; start..end, strand, type, name):
      1..380     +  enhancer       CMV enhancer: human cytomegalovirus immediate early enhancer
    381..584     +  promoter       CMV promoter: human cytomegalovirus (CMV) immediate early promoter
    586..605     +  promoter       PLtetO-1 promoter (fragment): modified phage lambda PL promoter with tet operator sites (Lutz and Bujard, 1997)
    607..626     +  promoter       PLtetO-1 promoter (fragment): modified phage lambda PL promoter with tet operator sites (Lutz and Bujard, 1997)
    634..667     +  promoter       TRE3GV promoter (fragment): 3rd-generation Tet-responsive promoter that can be activated by binding of Tet-On® 3G, optimized for retroviral and lentiviral vectors
    827..1789    +  CDS            birA: BIRA_ECOLI - Also known as bioR, dhbB. Experimental evidence at protein level: Swiss-Prot protein existence level 1. Acts both as a biotin--[acetyl-CoA-carboxylase] ligase and a biotin-operon repressor. In the presence of ATP, BirA activates biotin to form the BirA-biotinyl-5'-adenylate (BirA-bio-5'-AMP or holoBirA) complex. HoloBirA can either transfer the biotinyl moiety to the biotin carboxyl carrier protein (BCCP) subunit of acetyl-CoA carboxylase, or bind to the biotin operator site and inhibit transcription of the operon. From Escherichia coli (strain K12).
   1790..1815    +  CDS            3xHA (fragment): three tandem HA epitope tags
   1847..1866    +  CDS            Strep-Tag II (fragment): peptide that binds Strep-Tactin®, an engineered form of streptavidin
   1907..1929    +  CDS            Strep-Tag II (fragment): peptide that binds Strep-Tactin®, an engineered form of streptavidin
   1943..1967    +  protein_bind   attB1: mutant version of attB; recombination site for the Gateway® BP reaction BP Clonase™
   1973..4216    +  CDS            STAT4: STAT4_HUMAN - Experimental evidence at protein level: Swiss-Prot protein existence level 1. Carries out a dual function: signal transduction and activation of transcription. Involved in IL12 signaling. From Homo sapiens (Human).
   4221..4245    -  protein_bind   attB2: mutant version of attB; recombination site for the Gateway® BP reaction BP Clonase™
   4289..4513    +  polyA_signal   bGH poly(A) signal: bovine growth hormone polyadenylation signal
   4517..4538    +  promoter       SV40 promoter (fragment): SV40 enhancer and early promoter
   4559..4792    +  rep_origin     f1 ori (fragment) (sequence partly withheld): f1 bacteriophage origin of replication; arrow indicates direction of (+) strand synthesis
   4797..4844    +  protein_bind   FRT: FLP-mediated recombination occurs in the 8-bp core sequence TCTAGAAA (Turan and Bode, 2011). FLP recombinase from the Saccharomyces cerevisiae 2μ plasmid
   4852..5874    +  CDS            HygR: aminoglycoside phosphotransferase from E. coli; aph(4)-Ia; confers resistance to hygromycin
   5884..6009    +  CDS            ble (fragment): BLE_KLEPN - Experimental evidence at protein level: Swiss-Prot protein existence level 1. Binding protein with a strong affinity to the bleomycin family of antibiotics. Binds to CL990; an antimitotic-antibiotic compound. From Klebsiella pneumoniae.
   6004..6125    +  polyA_signal   SV40 poly(A) signal: SV40 polyadenylation signal
   6198..6214    -  protein_bind   lac operator: The lac repressor binds to the lac operator to inhibit transcription in E. coli. This inhibition can be relieved by adding lactose or isopropyl-β-D-thiogalactopyranoside (IPTG). lac repressor encoded by lacI
   6222..6252    -  promoter       lac promoter: promoter for the E. coli lac operon
   6267..6288    -  protein_bind   CAP binding site: CAP binding activates transcription in the presence of cAMP. E. coli catabolite activator protein
   6301..6393    -  CDS            lacI (fragment): lac repressor; lacI; The lac repressor binds to the lac operator to inhibit transcription in E. coli. This inhibition can be relieved by adding lactose or isopropyl-β-D-thiogalactopyranoside (IPTG).
   6576..7164    -  rep_origin     ori: high-copy-number ColE1/pMB1/pBR322/pUC origin of replication
   7335..8195    -  CDS            AmpR: β-lactamase; bla; confers resistance to ampicillin, carbenicillin, and related antibiotics
   8196..8300    -  promoter       AmpR promoter: bla
   8359..8411    -  misc_feature   bom (fragment): basis of mobility region from pBR322
