[The description below was written by a language model from this plasmid's Addgene catalogue record and pLannotate feature annotations shown in this document.]
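Description:
MAC_N_STAT4 is a mammalian expression plasmid built on the MAC-tag-N Gateway destination backbone, carrying full-length, unmutated human STAT4, a signal transducer and transcription activator involved in IL-12 signalling. It is propagated in E. coli as a high-copy plasmid through a ColE1/pUC-type origin with ampicillin resistance (AmpR under its own bla promoter). A fragment of the f1 origin and remnants of lac regulatory sequence are also annotated in the backbone.

Expression is driven by the CMV enhancer and immediate-early promoter, followed directly by short tet operator-like fragments. This suggests a tetracycline-regulatable CMV/TetO arrangement, although the catalogue fields do not state inducibility. The open reading frame begins with the N-terminal MAC tag, annotated here as an E. coli BirA-derived biotin ligase coding sequence followed by an HA epitope fragment and two Strep-Tag II fragments. The attB1 site left by Gateway recombination links the tag to the STAT4 coding sequence, which is followed by attB2 and a bGH polyadenylation signal. Combining a biotin ligase with Strep/HA affinity epitopes lets the same fusion protein serve for both proximity-dependent biotinylation and affinity purification of interacting proteins.

Downstream, an FRT site sits immediately before a hygromycin resistance gene with an SV40 poly(A) signal, and no full promoter is annotated for that gene. This layout is typical of FLP-mediated integration into a genomic FRT landing site, where hygromycin selection identifies correct integrants. The associated work mapped protein interaction networks of human transcription factors, with STAT4 as one of the baits.
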