Addgene plasmid #167802: MAC_N_STAT4
Purpose: Expresses STAT4 in mammalian cells
Depositing lab: Markku Varjosalo. Depositing organization: University of Helsinki. Publication: Human transcription factor protein interaction networks. Goos H, Kinnunen M, Salokas K, Tan Z, Liu X, Yadav L, Zhang Q, Wei GH, Varjosalo M. Nat Commun. 2022 Feb 9;13(1):766. doi: 10.1038/s41467-022-28341-5. PubMed 35140242.
Backbone
  Vector backbone: MAC-tag-N (#108078)
  Vector type: Mammalian Expression
  Selectable markers: Hygromycin
Growth in bacteria
  Bacterial resistance: Ampicillin, 100 μg/mL
  Growth temperature: 37°C
  Growth strain: DH5alpha
  Copy number: High Copy
Gene/Insert
  Gene/Insert name: STAT4 (alt names: Uniprot Q14765; ENSG00000138378)
  Species: H. sapiens (human)
  Mutation: no mutations
  Entrez Gene: STAT4 (a.k.a. DPMC, SLEB11)
  Tag / fusion protein: MAC (N terminal on backbone)
  Cloning method: Gateway Cloning
Terms and licenses: Academic/Nonprofit Terms; Industry Terms: Not Available to Industry
How to cite: MAC_N_STAT4 was a gift from Markku Varjosalo (Addgene plasmid # 167802 ; http://n2t.net/addgene:167802 ; RRID:Addgene_167802)
